Addgene plasmid #208860: pSJ106-2x
Purpose: Expresses SoxS activation domain and gRNA targeting two copies of 106 region within the synthetic promoter in bacterial cell
Depositing lab: Marc Erhardt. Depositing organization: Humboldt-Universitaet zu Berlin. Publication: A versatile regulatory toolkit of arabinose-inducible artificial transcription factors for Enterobacteriaceae. Naseri G, Raasch H, Charpentier E, Erhardt M. Commun Biol. 2023 Oct 3;6(1):1005. doi: 10.1038/s42003-023-05363-3. PubMed 37789111.
Backbone
  Vector backbone: Synthetic backbone
  Vector type: Bacterial Expression, CRISPR, Synthetic Biology
Growth in bacteria
  Bacterial resistance: Ampicillin, 100 μg/mL
  Growth temperature: 37°C
  Growth strain: DH5alpha
  Copy number: High Copy
Gene/Insert
  Gene/Insert name: sgRNA 106-2x_mRFP
  gRNA/shRNA sequence: AGGACGCCTTTGGTAACCGC
  Species: Synthetic
  Promoter: CRISPR/dCas9-responsive synthetic promoter
  Cloning method: Gibson Cloning
  Sequencing primers: 5′ CTTAAGCACCGGTGGAGTGA; 3′ CCTACGGTATCCACCGGAGA
Terms and licenses: Academic/Nonprofit Terms; Industry Terms: Not Available to Industry
How to cite: pSJ106-2x was a gift from Marc Erhardt (Addgene plasmid # 208860 ; http://n2t.net/addgene:208860 ; RRID:Addgene_208860)
