[The description below was written by a language model from this plasmid's Addgene catalogue record and pLannotate feature annotations shown in this document.]
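Description:
pSJ106-2x is a high-copy bacterial expression plasmid built on a synthetic backbone and used as a CRISPR activation (CRISPRa) component and reporter in Enterobacteriaceae. It replicates from a ColE1/pUC-type origin and is selected with ampicillin through a bla cassette with its own promoter. Short annotated fragments of an RSF origin, CmR, lacZα, bom and rop appear to be leftovers from assembly of the parts rather than functional elements.

The plasmid carries three functional modules. First, a constitutive J23119 promoter drives a scaffold guide RNA: a spacer followed by the S. pyogenes gRNA scaffold extended with an MS2 stem loop, ending at an rrnB T1 terminator. Second, an araBAD promoter drives an open reading frame in which the MS2 coat protein lies upstream of E. coli SoxS. This is consistent with an MCP-SoxS fusion, so production of the activation domain is arabinose-inducible. No araC gene is annotated in the feature table. Third, an mRFP1 reporter sits downstream of a CRISPR/dCas9-responsive synthetic promoter, detected only as a partial J23119-like element. According to the record, this promoter contains two copies of the "106" target region recognised by the guide. The reporter is followed by rrnB T1 and T7Te terminators.

In operation, dCas9 bound to the guide would dock at the 106 sites, and the MS2 hairpin would recruit MCP-SoxS to stimulate transcription of mRFP1, giving a red fluorescent readout. No dCas9 gene is annotated here, so it is presumably supplied from another source. The construct belongs to a toolkit of arabinose-inducible artificial transcription factors and serves to test how binding-site copy number affects activation strength.
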