Features (pLannotate 1.2.2; 22 found; start..end, strand, type, name):
    363..397     +  promoter       J23119(SpeI) promoter: bacterial promoter (Registry of Standard Biological Parts BBa J23119) modified to end with an SpeI site
    418..482     +  misc_RNA       gRNA scaffold (fragment): guide RNA scaffold for the Streptococcus pyogenes CRISPR/Cas9 system
    481..499     +  misc_RNA       MS2 stem loop: stem loop that binds the bacteriophage MS2 coat protein
    567..584     +  CDS            capTEV™ (fragment): composite tag for in vivo biotinylation, TEV protease cleavage, and 6xHis tagging
    691..806     +  ncRNA          5S rRNA: Accession: RF00001 - 5S ribosomal RNA
    810..856     +  terminator     rrnB T1 terminator: transcription terminator T1 from the E. coli rrnB gene
    904..1032    -  rep_origin     RSF ori (fragment): Plasmids containing the RSF 1030 origin of replication can be propagated in E. coli cells that contain additional plasmids with compatible origins.
   1074..1168    -  terminator     lambda t0 terminator: transcription terminator from phage lambda
   1189..1291    -  CDS            CmR (fragment): chloramphenicol acetyltransferase; cat; confers resistance to chloramphenicol
   1371..1398    -  terminator     T7Te terminator: phage T7 early transcription terminator
   1414..1485    -  terminator     rrnB T1 terminator: transcription terminator T1 from the E. coli rrnB gene
   1518..2195    -  CDS            mRFP1: monomeric derivative of DsRed (Campbell et al., 2002)
   2235..2257    -  promoter       J23119(SpeI) promoter (fragment): bacterial promoter (Registry of Standard Biological Parts BBa J23119) modified to end with an SpeI site
   2466..2623    +  CDS            lacZα (fragment): LacZα fragment of β-galactosidase; lacZ fragment
   2629..2728    -  misc_feature   bom (fragment): basis of mobility region from pBR322
   2830..2865    -  CDS            rop (fragment): Rop protein, which maintains plasmids at low copy number; rop
   2960..3064    +  promoter       AmpR promoter: bla
   3065..3925    +  CDS            AmpR: β-lactamase; bla; confers resistance to ampicillin, carbenicillin, and related antibiotics
   4267..4587    -  CDS            soxS: SOXS_ECOLI - Experimental evidence at protein level: Swiss-Prot protein existence level 1. Transcriptional activator of the superoxide response regulon of E.coli that includes at least 10 genes such as sodA, nfo, zwf and micF. Binds the DNA sequence 5'-GCACN(7)CAA-3'. It also facilitates the subsequent binding of RNA polymerase to the micF and the nfo promoters. From Escherichia coli (strain K12).
   4603..4950    -  CDS            CAPSD_BPMS2 (fragment): Experimental evidence at protein level: Swiss-Prot protein existence level 1. Acts as a translational repressor of viral replicase synthesis late in infection. This latter function is the result of capsid protein interaction with an RNA hairpin which contains the replicase ribosome-binding site. From Escherichia phage MS2 (Bacteriophage MS2).
   5007..5291    -  promoter       araBAD promoter: araBAD; promoter of the L-arabinose operon of E. coli; the araC regulatory gene is transcribed in the opposite direction (Guzman et al., 1995)
   5317..217     +  rep_origin     ori (across the origin): high-copy-number ColE1/pMB1/pBR322/pUC origin of replication
>Addgene plasmid #208860 | pSJ106-2x | addgene full sequence | sequence record 415439 | Addgene NGS Result
GAGATACCTACAGCGTGAGCTATGAGAAAGCGCCACGCTTCCCGAAGGGAGAAAGGCGGACAGGTATCCG
GTAAGCGGCAGGGTCGGAACAGGAGAGCGCACGAGGGAGCTTCCAGGGGGAAACGCCTGGTATCTTTATA
GTCCTGTCGGGTTTCGCCACCTCTGACTTGAGCGTCGATTTTTGTGATGCTCGTCAGGGGGGCGGAGCCT
ATGGAAAAACGCCAGCAACGCGGCCTTTTTACGGTTCCTGGCCTTTTGCTGGCCTTTTGCTCTCAGATAA
AATATTTCTAGATTTCAGTGCAATTTATCTCTTCAAATGTAGCACCTGAAGTCAGCCCCATACGATATAA
GTTGTTACTAGATTGACAGCTAGCTCAGTCCTAGGTATAATACTAGTAGGACGCCTTTGGTAACCGCGTT
TTAGAGCTAGAAATAGCAAGTTAAAATAAGGCTAGTCCGTTATCAACTTGAAAAAGTGGCACATGAGGAT
CACCCATGTGCTTTTTTTGAAGCTTGGGCCCGAACAAAAACTCATCTCAGAAGAGGATCTGAATAGCGCC
GTCGACCATCATCATCATCATCATTGAGTTTAAACGGTCTCCAGCTTGGCTGTTTTGGCGGATGAGAGAA
GATTTTCAGCCTGATACAGATTAAATCAGAACGCAGAAGCGGTCTGATAAAACAGAATTTGCCTGGCGGC
AGTAGCGCGGTGGTCCCACCTGACCCCATGCCGAACTCAGAAGTGAAACGCCGTAGCGCCGATGGTAGTG
TGGGGTCTCCCCATGCGAGAGTAGGGAACTGCCAGGCATCAAATAAAACGAAAGGCTCAGTCGAAAGACT
GGGCCTTTCGTTTTATCTGTTGTTTGTCGGTGAACTGGATCCTTACTCGAGTCTAGACTGCAGGCTTCCT
CGCTCACTGACTCGCTGCGCTCGGTCGTTCGGCTGCGGCGAGCGGTATCAGCTCACTCAAAGGCGGTAAT
ACGGTTATCCACAGAATCAGGGGATAACGCAGGAAAGAACATGTGAGCAAAAGGCCAGCAAAAGGCCAGG
AACCGTAAAAAACTAGTGCTTGGATTCTCACCAATAAAAAACGCCCGGCGGCAACCGAGCGTTCTGAACA
AATCCAGATGGAGTTCTGAGGTCATTACTGGATCTATCAACAGGAGTCCAAGCGAGCTCGATATCAAATT
ACGCCCCGCCCTGCCACTCATCGCAGTACTGTTGTAATTCATTAAGCATTCTGCCGACATGGAAGCCATC
ACAAACGGCATGATGAACCTGAATCGCCAGCCGAGACGAAAGGGCCTCGTGATACGCCTATTTTTATAGG
TTAATGTCATGATAATAATGGTTTCTTACCTAGGTATAAACGCAGAAAGGCCCACCCGAAGGTGAGCCAG
TGTGACTCTAGTAGAGAGCGTTCACCGACAAACAACAGATAAAACGAAAGGCCCAGTCTTTCGACTGAGC
CTTTCGTTTTATTTGATGCCTGGAGATCCTTACTCGAGTTTGGATCCTTAAGCACCGGTGGAGTGACGAC
CTTCAGCACGTTCGTACTGTTCAACGATGGTGTAGTCTTCGTTGTGGGAGGTGATGTCCAGTTTGATGTC
GGTTTTGTAAGCACCCGGCAGCTGAACCGGTTTTTTAGCCATGTAGGTGGTTTTAACTTCAGCGTCGTAG
TGACCACCGTCTTTCAGTTTCAGACGCATTTTGATTTCACCTTTCAGAGCACCGTCTTCCGGGTACATAC
GTTCGGTGGAAGCTTCCCAACCCATGGTTTTTTTCTGCATAACCGGACCGTCGGACGGGAAGTTGGTACC
ACGCAGTTTAACTTTGTAGATGAACTCACCGTCTTGCAGGGAGGAGTCCTGGGTAACGGTAACAACACCA
CCGTCTTCGAAGTTCATAACACGTTCCCATTTGAAACCTTCCGGGAAGGACAGTTTCAGGTAGTCCGGGA
TGTCAGCCGGGTGTTTAACGTAAGCTTTGGAACCGTACTGGAACTGCGGGGACAGGATGTCCCAAGCGAA
CGGCAGCGGACCACCTTTGGTAACTTTCAGTTTAGCGGTCTGGGTACCTTCGTACGGACGACCTTCACCT
TCACCTTCGATTTCGAACTCGTGACCGTTAACGGAACCTTCCATACGAACTTTGAAACGCATGAACTCTT
TGATAACGTCTTCGCTACTCGCCATGGTACCTTTCTCCTCTTTAATGAATTCGCTAGCACAATCCCTAGG
ACTGAGCTAGCTGTCAAGTCCGGAGGTATCCGGTGGAACCCAAAGGACGCCTTTGGTAACCGCAGGACGC
CTTTGGTAACCGCAGGACACCGGTGGTGGCCCATGGTCACCATAGGTCACCCTTGGCAACCAAAGGTGTC
CTATGGCGGCCGGAGGCTGCCATAGGTCTCCGGTGGATACCGTAGGCGACGTCATCTAGATGCATTCGCG
AGGTACCGAGCTCGAATTCACTGGCCGTCGTTTTACAACGTCGTGACTGGGAAAACCCTGGCGTTACCCA
ACTTAATCGCCTTGCAGCACATCCCCCTTTCGCCAGCTGGCGTAATAGCGAAGAGGCCCGCACCGATCGC
CCTTCCCAACAGTTGCGCAGCCTGAATGGCGAATGGCGCCTGATGCGGTATTTTCTCCTTACGCATCTGT
GCGGTATTTCACACCGCATATGGTGCACTCTCAGTACAATCTGCTCTGATGCCGCATAGTTAAGCCAGCC
CCGACACCCGCCAACACCCGCTGACGCGCCCTGACGGGCTTGTCTGCTCCCGGCATCCGCTTACAGACAA
GCTGTGACCGTCTCCGGGAGCTGCATGTGTCAGAGGTTTTCACCGTCATCACCGAAACGCGCGAGACGAA
AGGGCCTCGTGATACGCCTATTTTTATAGGTTAATGTCATGATAATAATGGTTTCTTAGACGTCAGGTGG
CACTTTTCGGGGAAATGTGCGCGGAACCCCTATTTGTTTATTTTTCTAAATACATTCAAATATGTATCCG
CTCATGAGACAATAACCCTGATAAATGCTTCAATAATATTGAAAAAGGAAGAGTATGAGTATTCAACATT
TCCGTGTCGCCCTTATTCCCTTTTTTGCGGCATTTTGCCTTCCTGTTTTTGCTCACCCAGAAACGCTGGT
GAAAGTAAAAGATGCTGAAGATCAGTTGGGTGCACGAGTGGGTTACATCGAACTGGATCTCAACAGCGGT
AAGATCCTTGAGAGTTTTCGCCCCGAAGAACGTTTTCCAATGATGAGCACTTTTAAAGTTCTGCTATGTG
GCGCGGTATTATCCCGTATTGACGCCGGGCAAGAGCAACTCGGTCGCCGCATACACTATTCTCAGAATGA
CTTGGTTGAGTACTCACCAGTCACAGAAAAGCATCTTACGGATGGCATGACAGTAAGAGAATTATGCAGT
GCTGCCATAACCATGAGTGATAACACTGCGGCCAACTTACTTCTGACAACGATCGGAGGACCGAAGGAGC
TAACCGCTTTTTTGCACAACATGGGGGATCATGTAACTCGCCTTGATCGTTGGGAACCGGAGCTGAATGA
AGCCATACCAAACGACGAGCGTGACACCACGATGCCTGTAGCAATGGCAACAACGTTGCGCAAACTATTA
ACTGGCGAACTACTTACTCTAGCTTCCCGGCAACAATTAATAGACTGGATGGAGGCGGATAAAGTTGCAG
GACCACTTCTGCGCTCGGCCCTTCCGGCTGGCTGGTTTATTGCTGATAAATCTGGAGCCGGTGAGCGTGG
GTCTCGCGGTATCATTGCAGCACTGGGGCCAGATGGTAAGCCCTCCCGTATCGTAGTTATCTACACGACG
GGGAGTCAGGCAACTATGGATGAACGAAATAGACAGATCGCTGAGATAGGTGCCTCACTGATTAAGCATT
GGTAACTGTCAGACCAAGTTTACTCATATATACTTTAGATTGATTTAAAACTTCATTTTTAATTTAAAAG
GATCTAGGTGAAGATCCTTTTTGATAATCTCATGACCAAAATCCCTTAACGTGAGTTTTCGTTCCACTGA
GCGTCAGACCCCGTAGAAAAGATCAAAGGATCTTCAAGCAGCATAACCTTTTTCCGTGATGGTAACTTCA
CGGTAACCAAGATGTCGAGTTAACCACCCTTTAGATTCATAAAGCGAAAATAATGCGGCTCCAACGTACC
CACCTAAATGGAAACGGCGTTCACTCCAAGCGAAAAAACCCCGCCGAAGCGGGGTTTTTTGCGTTAAAGC
CGGTGACGGTAGTCGCTGGGAGTCCGGTCAAATTGACGAGCGAAGACGCGAGAGAAGGTTTGCTGCGACA
CATAGCCTAAGTCCATGGCAATATCGAAAATCGGACGTTCTGTTGTCCGCAATTCAACGGCAGCCAACAA
CAAACGGCGTTGACGGATATAGTCTCCTAATGTTTGATGTGTGACGGTACGAAACATGCGCTGTAAATAC
CACTTCGAGTAACCACTTTTCTTCGCTACAACATCAATATTAAGAGGCTGATCAATATGCTCATCGATCC
AAGCAATAAGGTCCTGGATGATTTTTTGGTGGCTCATTGAACCACCTCCGCCGTAAATACCACTGTTGGC
CGCGATGGCAGATGGAATCGGATTTCCATCTTTCAGAAGACCCTGCATCGCTTTCACAATCAACTCACAG
TCGCTATTCGTAGCAAAGATCGGAATAGTCAGTTCCATATTAAGGTACGAACGCCATGCACCTTTAGGGA
CTTCAACTTTGATCGTGTACTTACGGTTTTGCGCACTCGATTGACGTACAGAACAAGTAACTTTGTATGC
TTGGCTACGGCTGTTGGAGGAAATCCACTCGGCAATGCCGTTAGCGAAGTTGCTAGGGGCAACAGTTACA
TCACCAGTACCACCATTATCCACAAGAACGAACTGCGTAAAATTGCTCGCGGGACCCATAGATCCTTTCT
CCTCTTTAGATCTTTTGAATTCCCAAAAAAACGGGTATGGAGAAACAGTAGAGAGTTGCGATAAAAAGCG
TCAGGTAGAATCCGCTAATCTTATGGATAAAAATGCTATGGCATAGCAAAGTGTGACGCCGTGCAAATAA
TCAATGTGGACTTTTCTGCCGTGATTATAGACACTTTTGTTACGCGTTTTTGTCATGGCTTTGGTCCCGC
TTTGTTACAGAATGCTTTTAATAAGCGGGGTTACCGGTTTGGTTAGCGAGAAGAGCCAGTAAAAGACGCA
GTGACGGCAATGTCTGATGCAATATGGACAATTGGTTTCTTCTCTGAATGGCGGGAGTATGAAAAGTTGA
GATCCTTTTTTTCTGCGCGTAATCTGCTGCTTGCAAACAAAAAAACCACCGCTACCAGCGGTGGTTTGTT
TGCCGGATCAAGAGCTACCAACTCTTTTTCCGAAGGTAACTGGCTTCAGCAGAGCGCAGATACCAAATAC
TGTTCTTCTAGTGTAGCCGTAGTTAGGCCACCACTTCAAGAACTCTGTAGCACCGCCTACATACCTCGCT
CTGCTAATCCTGTTACCAGTGGCTGCTGCCAGTGGCGATAAGTCGTGTCTTACCGGGTTGGACTCAAGAC
GATAGTTACCGGATAAGGCGCAGCGGTCGGGCTGAACGGGGGGTTCGTGCACACAGCCCAGCTTGGAGCG
AACGACCTACACCGAACT
